Addgene plasmid #117170: pBC2101-reci
Purpose: U6-sgRNA-EFS-Cas9-T2A-mCherry-P2A-Hygro; wtCas9 with NLS
Depositing lab: David Savage. Depositing organization: University of California, Berkeley. Publication: Profiling of engineering hotspots identifies an allosteric CRISPR-Cas9 switch. Oakes BL, Nadler DC, Flamholz A, Fellmann C, Staahl BT, Doudna JA, Savage DF. Nat Biotechnol. 2016 May 2. doi: 10.1038/nbt.3528. PubMed 27136077.
Backbone
  Vector backbone: Lenti
  Backbone size w/o insert (bp): 8951
  Total vector size (bp): 13097
  Vector type: Lentiviral
Growth in bacteria
  Bacterial resistance: Ampicillin, 100 μg/mL
  Growth temperature: 37°C
  Growth strain: NEB Stable
  Copy number: High Copy
Gene/Insert
  Gene/Insert name: reci_wtCas9 with SV40 NLS
Terms and licenses: Academic/Nonprofit Terms; Industry Terms: Not Available to Industry
How to cite: pBC2101-reci was a gift from David Savage (Addgene plasmid # 117170 ; http://n2t.net/addgene:117170 ; RRID:Addgene_117170)
