[The description below was written by a language model from this plasmid's Addgene catalogue record and pLannotate feature annotations shown in this document.]
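Description:
pBC2101-reci is a third-generation-style, self-inactivating HIV-1 lentiviral transfer plasmid of about 13.1 kb that delivers an all-in-one CRISPR-Cas9 system to mammalian cells. It is propagated in E. coli through a high-copy ColE1/pUC origin with ampicillin selection (AmpR), and the backbone also carries an f1 origin, an SV40 origin and leftover lac, T7 and T3 cloning-vector elements. The viral portion consists of an RSV promoter fused to a truncated 5' LTR, which drives genomic RNA production in packaging cells. It is followed by the Ψ packaging signal with a gag fragment, the RRE for Rev-dependent nuclear export, the cPPT/CTS, a WPRE to enhance transcript expression, and a ΔU3 3' LTR that inactivates LTR promoter activity after integration. An SV40 poly(A) signal lies downstream.

Between the LTRs sit two expression units. A human U6 Pol III promoter drives a single guide RNA built on the Streptococcus pyogenes tracrRNA scaffold; the record does not state a target spacer. An EF-1α core (EFS) promoter drives wild-type S. pyogenes Cas9, which the annotation splits into contiguous N- and C-terminal portions that together span the full coding region. The catalogue describes an SV40 NLS on Cas9, whereas the feature table annotates a C-terminal nucleoplasmin NLS. Cas9 is linked by T2A to mCherry and by P2A to the hygromycin phosphotransferase gene, so one transcript yields nuclease, red fluorescent reporter and a hygromycin selection marker for transduced cells. The meaning of the "reci" designation is not explained in the record. The associated publication profiled engineering hotspots in Cas9 and identified an allosteric Cas9 switch, so a role as a wild-type Cas9 reference would be plausible, though the record does not say so. The sequence record is labelled a partial NGS result and is slightly shorter than the listed total size.
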