Features (pLannotate 1.2.2; 32 found; start..end, strand, type, name):
      5..231     +  promoter       RSV promoter: Rous sarcoma virus enhancer/promoter
    232..412     +  LTR            5' LTR (truncated): truncated 5' long terminal repeat (LTR) from HIV-1
    459..584     +  misc_feature   HIV-1 Ψ: packaging signal of human immunodeficiency virus type 1
    568..931     +  CDS            HIV-1 gag (fragment): gag protein from human immunodeficiency virus 1; gag
   1077..1310    +  misc_feature   RRE: The Rev response element (RRE) of HIV-1 allows for Rev-dependent mRNA export from the nucleus to the cytoplasm.
   1687..1787    +  CDS            Rev (fragment): human immunodeficiency virus 1 (HIV-1) Rev protein; rev; enhances nuclear export of unspliced and incompletely spliced viral mRNAs
   1806..1923    +  misc_feature   cPPT/CTS: central polypurine tract and central termination sequence of HIV-1
   1952..2192    +  promoter       U6 promoter: RNA polymerase III promoter for human U6 snRNA
   2245..2312    +  misc_RNA       tracrRNA (fragment): trans-activating CRISPR RNA for the Streptococcus pyogenes CRISPR/Cas9 system
   2331..2349    +  CDS            small t antigen (fragment): SV40 (simian virus 40) small t antigen
   2375..2586    +  promoter       EF-1α core promoter: core promoter for human elongation factor EF-1α
   2726..4327    +  CDS            Cas9(N): N-terminal portion of Streptococcus pyogenes Cas9 (Zetsche et al., 2015)
   4328..6826    +  CDS            Cas9(C): C-terminal portion of Streptococcus pyogenes Cas9 (Zetsche et al., 2015)
   6827..6874    +  CDS            nucleoplasmin NLS: bipartite nuclear localization signal from nucleoplasmin
   6950..7657    +  CDS            mCherry: mCherry is a basic (constitutively fluorescent) red fluorescent protein published in 2004, derived from Discosoma sp.. It is reported to be a very rapidly-maturing monomer with low acid sensitivity.
   7730..8752    +  CDS            hph: KHYB_ECOLX - Experimental evidence at protein level: Swiss-Prot protein existence level 1. The aminoglycoside phosphotransferases achieve inactivation of their antibiotic substrates by phosphorylation. Only phosphorylates hygromycin and closely related compounds such as demethyl analogs and destomycin. From Escherichia coli.
   8791..9379    +  misc_feature   WPRE: woodchuck hepatitis virus posttranscriptional regulatory element
   9396..9584    +  CDS            nef (fragment): NEF_HV1Z2 - Experimental evidence at protein level: Swiss-Prot protein existence level 1. Extracellular Nef protein targets CD4(+) T-lymphocytes for apoptosis by interacting with CXCR4 surface receptors. From Human immunodeficiency virus type 1 group M subtype D (isolate Z2/CDC-Z34) (HIV-1).
   9586..9819    +  LTR            3' LTR (ΔU3): self-inactivating 3' long terminal repeat (LTR) from HIV-1
   9891..10012   +  polyA_signal   SV40 poly(A) signal: SV40 polyadenylation signal
  10052..10187   +  rep_origin     SV40 ori: SV40 origin of replication
  10226..10244   -  promoter       T7 promoter: promoter for bacteriophage T7 RNA polymerase
  10252..10407   +  CDS            lacZα (fragment): LacZα fragment of β-galactosidase; lacZ fragment
  10412..10840   +  rep_origin     f1 ori (sequence partly withheld): f1 bacteriophage origin of replication; arrow indicates direction of (+) strand synthesis
  10893..10997   +  promoter       AmpR promoter: bla
  10998..11858   +  CDS            AmpR: β-lactamase; bla; confers resistance to ampicillin, carbenicillin, and related antibiotics
  12029..12617   +  rep_origin     ori: high-copy-number ColE1/pMB1/pBR322/pUC origin of replication
  12800..12892   +  CDS            lacI (fragment): lac repressor; lacI; The lac repressor binds to the lac operator to inhibit transcription in E. coli. This inhibition can be relieved by adding lactose or isopropyl-β-D-thiogalactopyranoside (IPTG).
  12905..12926   +  protein_bind   CAP binding site: CAP binding activates transcription in the presence of cAMP. E. coli catabolite activator protein
  12941..12971   +  promoter       lac promoter: promoter for the E. coli lac operon
  12975..12997   +  protein_bind   lac operator (fragment): The lac repressor binds to the lac operator to inhibit transcription in E. coli. This inhibition can be relieved by adding lactose or isopropyl-β-D-thiogalactopyranoside (IPTG). lac repressor encoded by lacI
  13040..13058   +  promoter       T3 promoter: promoter for bacteriophage T3 RNA polymerase
>Addgene plasmid #117170 | pBC2101-reci | addgene full sequence | sequence record 225603 | Addgene Partial NGS Result
TTAATGTAGTCTTATGCAATACTCTTGTAGTCTTGCAACATGGTAACGATGAGTTAGCAACATGCCTTAC
AAGGAGAGAAAAAGCACCGTGCATGCCGATTGGTGGAAGTAAGGTGGTACGATCGTGCCTTATTAGGAAG
GCAACAGACGGGTCTGACATGGATTGGACGAACCACTGAATTGCCGCATTGCAGAGATATTGTATTTAAG
TGCCTAGCTCGATACATAAACGGGTCTCTCTGGTTAGACCAGATCTGAGCCTGGGAGCTCTCTGGCTAAC
TAGGGAACCCACTGCTTAAGCCTCAATAAAGCTTGCCTTGAGTGCTTCAAGTAGTGTGTGCCCGTCTGTT
GTGTGACTCTGGTAACTAGAGATCCCTCAGACCCTTTTAGTCAGTGTGGAAAATCTCTAGCAGTGGCGCC
CGAACAGGGACTTGAAAGCGAAAGGGAAACCAGAGGAGCTCTCTCGACGCAGGACTCGGCTTGCTGAAGC
GCGCACGGCAAGAGGCGAGGGGCGGCGACTGGTGAGTACGCCAAAAATTTTGACTAGCGGAGGCTAGAAG
GAGAGAGATGGGTGCGAGAGCGTCAGTATTAAGCGGGGGAGAATTAGATCGCGATGGGAAAAAATTCGGT
TAAGGCCAGGGGGAAAGAAAAAATATAAATTAAAACATATAGTATGGGCAAGCAGGGAGCTAGAACGATT
CGCAGTTAATCCTGGCCTGTTAGAAACATCAGAAGGCTGTAGACAAATACTGGGACAGCTACAACCATCC
CTTCAGACAGGATCAGAAGAACTTAGATCATTATATAATACAGTAGCAACCCTCTATTGTGTGCATCAAA
GGATAGAGATAAAAGACACCAAGGAAGCTTTAGACAAGATAGAGGAAGAGCAAAACAAAAGTAAGACCAC
CGCACAGCAAGCGGCCGCTGATCTTCAGACCTGGAGGAGGAGATATGAGGGACAATTGGAGAAGTGAATT
ATATAAATATAAAGTAGTAAAAATTGAACCATTAGGAGTAGCACCCACCAAGGCAAAGAGAAGAGTGGTG
CAGAGAGAAAAAAGAGCAGTGGGAATAGGAGCTTTGTTCCTTGGGTTCTTGGGAGCAGCAGGAAGCACTA
TGGGCGCAGCGTCAATGACGCTGACGGTACAGGCCAGACAATTATTGTCTGGTATAGTGCAGCAGCAGAA
CAATTTGCTGAGGGCTATTGAGGCGCAACAGCATCTGTTGCAACTCACAGTCTGGGGCATCAAGCAGCTC
CAGGCAAGAATCCTGGCTGTGGAAAGATACCTAAAGGATCAACAGCTCCTGGGGATTTGGGGTTGCTCTG
GAAAACTCATTTGCACCACTGCTGTGCCTTGGAATGCTAGTTGGAGTAATAAATCTCTGGAACAGATTTG
GAATCACACGACCTGGATGGAGTGGGACAGAGAAATTAACAATTACACAAGCTTAATACACTCCTTAATT
GAAGAATCGCAAAACCAGCAAGAAAAGAATGAACAAGAATTATTGGAATTAGATAAATGGGCAAGTTTGT
GGAATTGGTTTAACATAACAAATTGGCTGTGGTATATAAAATTATTCATAATGATAGTAGGAGGCTTGGT
AGGTTTAAGAATAGTTTTTGCTGTACTTTCTATAGTGAATAGAGTTAGGCAGGGATATTCACCATTATCG
TTTCAGACCCACCTCCCAACCCCGAGGGGACCCGACAGGCCCGAAGGAATAGAAGAAGAAGGTGGAGAGA
GAGACAGAGACAGATCCATTCGATTAGTGAACGGATCTCGACGGTATCGGTTAACTTTTAAAAGAAAAGG
GGGGATTGGGGGGTACAGTGCAGGGGAAAGAATAGTAGACATAATAGCAACAGACATACAAACTAAAGAA
TTACAAAAACAAATTACAAAAATTCAAAATTTTATCGATCACGAGACTAGCCTCGATCGCCGAGGGCCTA
TTTCCCATGATTCCTTCATATTTGCATATACGATACAAGGCTGTTAGAGAGATAATTAGAATTAATTTGA
CTGTAAACACAAAGATATTAGTACAAAATACGTGACGTAGAAAGTAATAATTTCTTGGGTAGTTTGCAGT
TTTAAAATTATGTTTTAAAATGGACTATCATATGCTTACCGTAACTTGAAAGTATTTCGATTTCTTGGCT
TTATATATCTTGTGGAAAGGACGAAACACCGGAGACGGAGGACGACGAACGTCTCTGTTTAAGAGCTATG
CTGGAAACAGCATAGCAAGTTTAAATAAGGCTAGTCCGTTATCAACTTGAAAAAGTGGCACCGAGTCGGT
GCTTTTTTTGAATTCGCTAGCTAGGTCTTGAAAGGAGTGGGAATTGGCTCCGGTGCCCGTCAGTGGGCAG
AGCGCACATCGCCCACAGTCCCCGAGAAGTTGGGGGGAGGGGTCGGCAATTGATCCGGTGCCTAGAGAAG
GTGGCGCGGGGTAAACTGGGAAAGTGATGTCGTGTACTGGCTCCGCCTTTTTCCCGAGGGTGGGGGAGAA
CCGTATATAAGTGCAGTAGTCGCCGTGAACGTTCTTTTTCGCAACGGGTTTGCCGCCAGAACACAGGACC
GGTAGCGCTCCCGGGATGGACTATAAGGACCACGACGGAGACTACAAGGATCATGATATTGATTACAAAG
ACGATGACGATAAGATGGCCCCAAAGAAGAAGCGGAAGGTCGGTATCCACGGAGTCCCAGCAGCCGACAA
GAAGTACAGCATCGGCCTGGACATCGGCACCAACTCTGTGGGCTGGGCCGTGATCACCGACGAGTACAAG
GTGCCCAGCAAGAAATTCAAGGTGCTGGGCAACACCGACCGGCACAGCATCAAGAAGAACCTGATCGGAG
CCCTGCTGTTCGACAGCGGCGAAACAGCCGAGGCCACCCGGCTGAAGAGAACCGCCAGAAGAAGATACAC
CAGACGGAAGAACCGGATCTGCTATCTGCAAGAGATCTTCAGCAACGAGATGGCCAAGGTGGACGACAGC
TTCTTCCACAGACTGGAAGAGTCCTTCCTGGTGGAAGAGGATAAGAAGCACGAGCGGCACCCCATCTTCG
GCAACATCGTGGACGAGGTGGCCTACCACGAGAAGTACCCCACCATCTACCACCTGAGAAAGAAACTGGT
GGACAGCACCGACAAGGCCGACCTGCGGCTGATCTATCTGGCCCTGGCCCACATGATCAAGTTCCGGGGC
CACTTCCTGATCGAGGGCGACCTGAACCCCGACAACAGCGACGTGGACAAGCTGTTCATCCAGCTGGTGC
AGACCTACAACCAGCTGTTCGAGGAAAACCCCATCAACGCCAGCGGCGTGGACGCCAAGGCCATCCTGTC
TGCCAGACTGAGCAAGAGCAGACGGCTGGAAAATCTGATCGCCCAGCTGCCCGGCGAGAAGAAGAATGGC
CTGTTCGGAAACCTGATTGCCCTGAGCCTGGGCCTGACCCCCAACTTCAAGAGCAACTTCGACCTGGCCG
AGGATGCCAAACTGCAGCTGAGCAAGGACACCTACGACGACGACCTGGACAACCTGCTGGCCCAGATCGG
CGACCAGTACGCCGACCTGTTTCTGGCCGCCAAGAACCTGTCCGACGCCATCCTGCTGAGCGACATCCTG
AGAGTGAACACCGAGATCACCAAGGCCCCCCTGAGCGCCTCTATGATCAAGAGATACGACGAGCACCACC
AGGACCTGACCCTGCTGAAAGCTCTCGTGCGGCAGCAGCTGCCTGAGAAGTACAAAGAGATTTTCTTCGA
CCAGAGCAAGAACGGCTACGCCGGCTACATTGACGGCGGAGCCAGCCAGGAAGAGTTCTACAAGTTCATC
AAGCCCATCCTGGAAAAGATGGACGGCACCGAGGAACTGCTCGTGAAGCTGAACAGAGAGGACCTGCTGC
GGAAGCAGCGGACCTTCGACAACGGCAGCATCCCCCACCAGATCCACCTGGGAGAGCTGCACGCCATTCT
GCGGCGGCAGGAAGATTTTTACCCATTCCTGAAGGACAACCGGGAAAAGATCGAGAAGATCCTGACCTTC
CGCATCCCCTACTACGTGGGCCCTCTGGCCAGGGGAAACAGCAGATTCGCCTGGATGACCAGAAAGAGCG
AGGAAACCATCACCCCCTGGAACTTCGAGGAAGTGGTGGACAAGGGCGCTTCCGCCCAGAGCTTCATCGA
GCGGATGACCAACTTCGATAAGAACCTGCCCAACGAGAAGGTGCTGCCCAAGCACAGCCTGCTGTACGAG
TACTTCACCGTGTATAACGAGCTGACCAAAGTGAAATACGTGACCGAGGGAATGAGAAAGCCCGCCTTCC
TGAGCGGCGAGCAGAAAAAGGCCATCGTGGACCTGCTGTTCAAGACCAACCGGAAAGTGACCGTGAAGCA
GCTGAAAGAGGACTACTTCAAGAAAATCGAGTGCTTCGACTCCGTGGAAATCTCCGGCGTGGAAGATCGG
TTCAACGCCTCCCTGGGCACATACCACGATCTGCTGAAAATTATCAAGGACAAGGACTTCCTGGACAATG
AGGAAAACGAGGACATTCTGGAAGATATCGTGCTGACCCTGACACTGTTTGAGGACAGAGAGATGATCGA
GGAACGGCTGAAAACCTATGCCCACCTGTTCGACGACAAAGTGATGAAGCAGCTGAAGCGGCGGAGATAC
ACCGGCTGGGGCAGGCTGAGCCGGAAGCTGATCAACGGCATCCGGGACAAGCAGTCCGGCAAGACAATCC
TGGATTTCCTGAAGTCCGACGGCTTCGCCAACAGAAACTTCATGCAGCTGATCCACGACGACAGCCTGAC
CTTTAAAGAGGACATCCAGAAAGCCCAGGTGTCCGGCCAGGGCGATAGCCTGCACGAGCACATTGCCAAT
CTGGCCGGCAGCCCCGCCATTAAGAAGGGCATCCTGCAGACAGTGAAGGTGGTGGACGAGCTCGTGAAAG
TGATGGGCCGGCACAAGCCCGAGAACATCGTGATCGAAATGGCCAGAGAGAACCAGACCACCCAGAAGGG
ACAGAAGAACAGCCGCGAGAGAATGAAGCGGATCGAAGAGGGCATCAAAGAGCTGGGCAGCCAGATCCTG
AAAGAACACCCCGTGGAAAACACCCAGCTGCAGAACGAGAAGCTGTACCTGTACTACCTGCAGAATGGGC
GGGATATGTACGTGGACCAGGAACTGGACATCAACCGGCTGTCCGACTACGATGTGGACCATATCGTGCC
TCAGAGCTTTCTGAAGGACGACTCCATCGACAACAAGGTGCTGACCAGAAGCGACAAGAACCGGGGCAAG
AGCGACAACGTGCCCTCCGAAGAGGTCGTGAAGAAGATGAAGAACTACTGGCGGCAGCTGCTGAACGCCA
AGCTGATTACCCAGAGAAAGTTCGACAATCTGACCAAGGCCGAGAGAGGCGGCCTGAGCGAACTGGATAA
GGCCGGCTTCATCAAGAGACAGCTGGTGGAAACCCGGCAGATCACAAAGCACGTGGCACAGATCCTGGAC
TCCCGGATGAACACTAAGTACGACGAGAATGACAAGCTGATCCGGGAAGTGAAAGTGATCACCCTGAAGT
CCAAGCTGGTGTCCGATTTCCGGAAGGATTTCCAGTTTTACAAAGTGCGCGAGATCAACAACTACCACCA
CGCCCACGACGCCTACCTGAACGCCGTCGTGGGAACCGCCCTGATCAAAAAGTACCCTAAGCTGGAAAGC
GAGTTCGTGTACGGCGACTACAAGGTGTACGACGTGCGGAAGATGATCGCCAAGAGCGAGCAGGAAATCG
GCAAGGCTACCGCCAAGTACTTCTTCTACAGCAACATCATGAACTTTTTCAAGACCGAGATTACCCTGGC
CAACGGCGAGATCCGGAAGCGGCCTCTGATCGAGACAAACGGCGAAACCGGGGAGATCGTGTGGGATAAG
GGCCGGGATTTTGCCACCGTGCGGAAAGTGCTGAGCATGCCCCAAGTGAATATCGTGAAAAAGACCGAGG
TGCAGACAGGCGGCTTCAGCAAAGAGTCTATCCTGCCCAAGAGGAACAGCGATAAGCTGATCGCCAGAAA
GAAGGACTGGGACCCTAAGAAGTACGGCGGCTTCGACAGCCCCACCGTGGCCTATTCTGTGCTGGTGGTG
GCCAAAGTGGAAAAGGGCAAGTCCAAGAAACTGAAGAGTGTGAAAGAGCTGCTGGGGATCACCATCATGG
AAAGAAGCAGCTTCGAGAAGAATCCCATCGACTTTCTGGAAGCCAAGGGCTACAAAGAAGTGAAAAAGGA
CCTGATCATCAAGCTGCCTAAGTACTCCCTGTTCGAGCTGGAAAACGGCCGGAAGAGAATGCTGGCCTCT
GCCGGCGAACTGCAGAAGGGAAACGAACTGGCCCTGCCCTCCAAATATGTGAACTTCCTGTACCTGGCCA
GCCACTATGAGAAGCTGAAGGGCTCCCCCGAGGATAATGAGCAGAAACAGCTGTTTGTGGAACAGCACAA
GCACTACCTGGACGAGATCATCGAGCAGATCAGCGAGTTCTCCAAGAGAGTGATCCTGGCCGACGCTAAT
CTGGACAAAGTGCTGTCCGCCTACAACAAGCACCGGGATAAGCCCATCAGAGAGCAGGCCGAGAATATCA
TCCACCTGTTTACCCTGACCAATCTGGGAGCCCCTGCCGCCTTCAAGTACTTTGACACCACCATCGACCG
GAAGAGGTACACCAGCACCAAAGAGGTGCTGGACGCCACCCTGATCCACCAGAGCATCACCGGCCTGTAC
GAGACACGGATCGACCTGTCTCAGCTGGGAGGCGACAAAAGGCCGGCGGCCACGAAAAAGGCCGGCCAGG
CAAAAAAGAAAAAGGGATCCGAATCCGGCAGTGGAGAGGGCAGAGGAAGTCTGCTAACATGCGGTGACGT
CGAGGAGAATCCTGGCCCAATGGTGAGCAAGGGCGAGGAGGATAACATGGCCATCATCAAGGAGTTCATG
CGCTTCAAGGTGCACATGGAGGGCTCCGTGAACGGCCACGAGTTCGAGATCGAGGGCGAGGGCGAGGGCC
GCCCCTACGAGGGCACCCAGACCGCCAAGCTGAAGGTGACCAAGGGTGGCCCCCTGCCCTTCGCCTGGGA
CATCCTGTCCCCTCAGTTCATGTACGGCTCCAAGGCCTACGTGAAGCACCCCGCCGACATCCCCGACTAC
TTGAAGCTGTCCTTCCCCGAGGGCTTCAAGTGGGAGCGCGTGATGAACTTCGAGGACGGCGGCGTGGTGA
CCGTGACCCAGGACTCCTCCCTGCAGGACGGCGAGTTCATCTACAAGGTGAAGCTGCGCGGCACCAACTT
CCCCTCCGACGGCCCCGTAATGCAGAAGAAAACCATGGGCTGGGAGGCCTCCTCCGAGCGGATGTACCCC
GAGGACGGCGCCCTGAAGGGCGAGATCAAGCAGAGGCTGAAGCTGAAGGACGGCGGCCACTACGACGCTG
AGGTCAAGACCACCTACAAGGCCAAGAAGCCCGTGCAGCTGCCCGGCGCCTACAACGTCAACATCAAGTT
GGACATCACCTCCCACAACGAGGACTACACCATCGTGGAACAGTACGAACGCGCCGAGGGCCGCCACTCC
ACCGGCGGCATGGACGAGCTGTACAAGCCCGGGGGAAGCGGAGCTACTAACTTCAGCCTGCTGAAGCAGG
CTGGAGATGTGGAGGAGAACCCTGGACCTATGAAAAAGCCTGAACTCACCGCGACGTCTGTCGAGAAGTT
TCTGATCGAAAAGTTCGACAGCGTATCCGACCTGATGCAGCTCTCGGAGGGCGAAGAATCTCGTGCTTTC
AGCTTCGATGTAGGAGGGCGTGGATATGTCCTGCGGGTAAATAGCTGCGCCGATGGTTTCTACAAAGATC
GTTATGTTTATCGGCACTTTGCATCGGCCGCGCTCCCGATTCCGGAAGTGCTTGACATTGGGGAGTTCAG
CGAGAGCCTGACCTATTGCATCTCCCGCCGTGCACAGGGTGTCACGTTGCAAGACCTGCCTGAAACCGAA
CTGCCCGCTGTTCTGCAGCCGGTCGCGGAGGCAATGGATGCGATCGCTGCGGCCGATCTTAGCCAGACGA
GCGGGTTCGGCCCATTCGGACCGCAAGGAATCGGTCAATACACTACATGGCGTGATTTCATATGCGCGAT
TGCTGATCCCCATGTGTATCACTGGCAAACTGTGATGGACGACACCGTCAGTGCGTCCGTCGCGCAGGCT
CTCGATGAGCTGATGCTTTGGGCCGAGGACTGCCCCGAAGTCCGGCACCTCGTGCACGCGGATTTCGGCT
CCAACAATGTCCTGACGGACAATGGCCGCATAACAGCGGTCATTGACTGGAGCGAGGCGATGTTCGGGGA
TTCCCAATACGAGGTCGCCAACATCTTCTTCTGGAGGCCGTGGTTGGCTTGTATGGAGCAGCAGACGCGC
TACTTCGAGCGGAGGCATCCGGAGCTTGCAGGATCGCCGCGGCTCCGGGCGTATATGCTCCGCATTGGTC
TTGACCAACTCTATCAGAGCTTGGTTGACGGCAATTTCGATGATGCAGCTTGGGCGCAGGGTCGATGCGA
CGCAATCGTCCGATCCGGAGCCGGGACTGTCGGGCGTACACAAATCGCCCGCAGAAGCGCGGCCGTCTGG
ACCGATGGCTGTGTAGAAGTACTCGCCGATAGTGGAAACCGACGCCCCAGCACTCGTCCGAGGGCAAAGG
AATAGGAATTCTAATGTCGACTTCGAAACGCGTCTGGAACAATCAACCTCTGGATTACAAAATTTGTGAA
AGATTGACTGGTATTCTTAACTATGTTGCTCCTTTTACGCTATGTGGATACGCTGCTTTAATGCCTTTGT
ATCATGCTATTGCTTCCCGTATGGCTTTCATTTTCTCCTCCTTGTATAAATCCTGGTTGCTGTCTCTTTA
TGAGGAGTTGTGGCCCGTTGTCAGGCAACGTGGCGTGGTGTGCACTGTGTTTGCTGACGCAACCCCCACT
GGTTGGGGCATTGCCACCACCTGTCAGCTCCTTTCCGGGACTTTCGCTTTCCCCCTCCCTATTGCCACGG
CGGAACTCATCGCCGCCTGCCTTGCCCGCTGCTGGACAGGGGCTCGGCTGTTGGGCACTGACAATTCCGT
GGTGTTGTCGGGGAAGCTGACGTCCTTTCCATGGCTGCTCGCCTGTGTTGCCACCTGGATTCTGCGCGGG
ACGTCCTTCTGCTACGTCCCTTCGGCCCTCAATCCAGCGGACCTTCCTTCCCGCGGCCTGCTGCCGGCTC
TGCGGCCTCTTCCGCGTCTTCGCCTTCGCCCTCAGACGAGTCGGATCTCCCTTTGGGCCGCCTCCCCGCC
TGGAATTAATTCTGCAGTCGAGACCTAGAAAAACATGGAGCAATCACAAGTAGCAATACAGCAGCTACCA
ATGCTGATTGTGCCTGGCTAGAAGCACAAGAGGAGGAGGAGGTGGGTTTTCCAGTCACACCTCAGGTACC
TTTAAGACCAATGACTTACAAGGCAGCTGTAGATCTTAGCCACTTTTTAAAAGAAAAGGGGGGACTGGAA
GGGCTAATTCACTCCCAACGAAGACAAGATCTGCTTTTTGCTTGTACTGGGTCTCTCTGGTTAGACCAGA
TCTGAGCCTGGGAGCTCTCTGGCTAACTAGGGAACCCACTGCTTAAGCCTCAATAAAGCTTGCCTTGAGT
GCTTCAAGTAGTGTGTGCCCGTCTGTTGTGTGACTCTGGTAACTAGAGATCCCTCAGACCCTTTTAGTCA
GTGTGGAAAATCTCTAGCAGTAGTAGTTCATGTCATCTTATTATTCAGTATTTATAACTTGCAAAGAAAT
GAATATCAGAGAGTGAGAGGAACTTGTTTATTGCAGCTTATAATGGTTACAAATAAAGCAATAGCATCAC
AAATTTCACAAATAAAGCATTTTTTTCACTGCATTCTAGTTGTGGTTTGTCCAAACTCATCAATGTATCT
TATCATGTCTGGCTCTAGCTATCCCGCCCCTAACTCCGCCCATCCCGCCCCTAACTCCGCCCAGTTCCGC
CCATTCTCCGCCCCATGGCTGACTAATTTTTTTTATTTATGCAGAGGCCGAGGCCGCCTCGGCCTCTGAG
CTATTCCAGAAGTAGTGAGGAGGCTTTTTTGGAGGCCTAGGGACGTACCCAATTCGCGAAACGTACCCAA
TTCGCCCTATAGTGAGTCGTATTACGCGCGCTCACTGGCCGTCGTTTTACAACGTCGTGACTGGGAAAAC
CCTGGCGTTACCCAACTTAATCGCCTTGCAGCACATCCCCCTTTCGCCAGCTGGCGTAATAGCGAAGAGG
CCCGCACCGATCGCCCTTCCCAACAGTTGCGCAGCCTGAATGGCGAATGGG
[124 nt withheld, positions 10412-10535]
C
[91 nt withheld, positions 10537-10627]
A
[49 nt withheld, positions 10629-10677]
CCTTTGACGTTGGAGTCCACGTTCTTT
[37 nt withheld, positions 10705-10741]
ACCCTATCTCGGTCTATTCTTTTGATTTATAAGGGATTTTGCCGATTTCGGCCTATTGGTTAAAAAATGA
GCTGATTTAACAAAAATTTAACGCGAATTTTAACAAAATATTAACGCTTACAATTTAGGTGGCACTTTTC
GGGGAAATGTGCGCGGAACCCCTATTTGTTTATTTTTCTAAATACATTCAAATATGTATCCGCTCATGAG
ACAATAACCCTGATAAATGCTTCAATAATATTGAAAAAGGAAGAGTATGAGTATTCAACATTTCCGTGTC
GCCCTTATTCCCTTTTTTGCGGCATTTTGCCTTCCTGTTTTTGCTCACCCAGAAACGCTGGTGAAAGTAA
AAGATGCTGAAGATCAGTTGGGTGCACGAGTGGGTTACATCGAACTGGATCTCAACAGCGGTAAGATCCT
TGAGAGTTTTCGCCCCGAAGAACGTTTTCCAATGATGAGCACTTTTAAAGTTCTGCTATGTGGCGCGGTA
TTATCCCGTATTGACGCCGGGCAAGAGCAACTCGGTCGCCGCATACACTATTCTCAGAATGACTTGGTTG
AGTACTCACCAGTCACAGAAAAGCATCTTACGGATGGCATGACAGTAAGAGAATTATGCAGTGCTGCCAT
AACCATGAGTGATAACACTGCGGCCAACTTACTTCTGACAACGATCGGAGGACCGAAGGAGCTAACCGCT
TTTTTGCACAACATGGGGGATCATGTAACTCGCCTTGATCGTTGGGAACCGGAGCTGAATGAAGCCATAC
CAAACGACGAGCGTGACACCACGATGCCTGTAGCAATGGCAACAACGTTGCGCAAACTATTAACTGGCGA
ACTACTTACTCTAGCTTCCCGGCAACAATTAATAGACTGGATGGAGGCGGATAAAGTTGCAGGACCACTT
CTGCGCTCGGCCCTTCCGGCTGGCTGGTTTATTGCTGATAAATCTGGAGCCGGTGAGCGTGGGTCTCGCG
GTATCATTGCAGCACTGGGGCCAGATGGTAAGCCCTCCCGTATCGTAGTTATCTACACGACGGGGAGTCA
GGCAACTATGGATGAACGAAATAGACAGATCGCTGAGATAGGTGCCTCACTGATTAAGCATTGGTAACTG
TCAGACCAAGTTTACTCATATATACTTTAGATTGATTTAAAACTTCATTTTTAATTTAAAAGGATCTAGG
TGAAGATCCTTTTTGATAATCTCATGACCAAAATCCCTTAACGTGAGTTTTCGTTCCACTGAGCGTCAGA
CCCCGTAGAAAAGATCAAAGGATCTTCTTGAGATCCTTTTTTTCTGCGCGTAATCTGCTGCTTGCAAACA
AAAAAACCACCGCTACCAGCGGTGGTTTGTTTGCCGGATCAAGAGCTACCAACTCTTTTTCCGAAGGTAA
CTGGCTTCAGCAGAGCGCAGATACCAAATACTGTTCTTCTAGTGTAGCCGTAGTTAGGCCACCACTTCAA
GAACTCTGTAGCACCGCCTACATACCTCGCTCTGCTAATCCTGTTACCAGTGGCTGCTGCCAGTGGCGAT
AAGTCGTGTCTTACCGGGTTGGACTCAAGACGATAGTTACCGGATAAGGCGCAGCGGTCGGGCTGAACGG
GGGGTTCGTGCACACAGCCCAGCTTGGAGCGAACGACCTACACCGAACTGAGATACCTACAGCGTGAGCT
ATGAGAAAGCGCCACGCTTCCCGAAGGGAGAAAGGCGGACAGGTATCCGGTAAGCGGCAGGGTCGGAACA
GGAGAGCGCACGAGGGAGCTTCCAGGGGGAAACGCCTGGTATCTTTATAGTCCTGTCGGGTTTCGCCACC
TCTGACTTGAGCGTCGATTTTTGTGATGCTCGTCAGGGGGGCGGAGCCTATGGAAAAACGCCAGCAACGC
GGCCTTTTTACGGTTCCTGGCCTTTTGCTGGCCTTTTGCTCACATGTTCTTTCCTGCGTTATCCCCTGAT
TCTGTGGATAACCGTATTACCGCCTTTGAGTGAGCTGATACCGCTCGCCGCAGCCGAACGACCGAGCGCA
GCGAGTCAGTGAGCGAGGAAGCGGAAGAGCGCCCAATACGCAAACCGCCTCTCCCCGCGCGTTGGCCGAT
TCATTAATGCAGCTGGCACGACAGGTTTCCCGACTGGAAAGCGGGCAGTGAGCGCAACGCAATTAATGTG
AGTTAGCTCACTCATTAGGCACCCCAGGCTTTACACTTTATGCTTCCGGCTCGTATGTTGTGTGGAATTG
TGAGCGGATAACAATTTCACACAGGAAACAGCTATGACCATGATTACGCCAAGCGCGCAATTAACCCTCA
CTAAAGGGAACAAAAGCTGGAGCTGCAAGC
